>Addgene plasmid #160609 | pDGB3 alpha2 P35S:MS2-VP64:Tnos (GB1395) | depositor full sequence | sequence record 310970 | Full Sequence
GGAGACTAGAGCCAAGCTGATCTCCTTTGCCCCGGAGATCACCATGGACGACTTTCTCTATCTCTACGAT
CTAGGAAGAAAGTTCGACGGAGAAGGTGACGATACCATGTTCACCACCGATAATGAGAAGATTAGCCTCT
TCAATTTCAGAAAGAATGCTGACCCACAGATGGTTAGAGAGGCCTACGCGGCAGGTCTGATCAAGACGAT
CTACCCGAGTAATAATCTCCAGGAGATCAAATACCTTCCCAAGAAGGTTAAAGATGCAGTCAAAAGATTC
AGGACTAACTGCATCAAGAACACAGAGAAAGATATATTTCTCAAGATCAGAAGTACTATTCCAGTATGGA
CGATTCAAGGCTTGCTTCATAAACCAAGGCAAGTAATAGAGATTGGAGTCTCTAAGAAAGTAGTTCCTAC
TGAATCAAAGGCCATGGAGTCAAAAATTCAGATCGAGGATCTAACAGAACTCGCCGTGAAGACTGGCGAA
CAGTTCATACAGAGTCTTTTACGACTCAATGACAAGAAGAAAATCTTCGTCAACATGGTGGAGCACGACA
CTCTCGTCTACTCCAAGAATATCAAAGATACAGTCTCAGAAGACCAAAGGGCTATTGAGACTTTTCAACA
AAGGGTAATATCGGGAAACCTCCTCGGATTCCATTGCCCAGCTATCTGTCACTTCATCAAAAGGACAGTA
GAAAAGGAAGGTGGCACCTACAAATGCCATCATTGCGATAAAGGAAAGGCTATCGTTCAAGATGCCTCTG
CCGACAGTGGTCCCAAAGATGGACCCCCACCCACGAGGAGCATCGTGGAAAAAGAAGACGTTCCAACCAC
GTCTTCAAAGCAAGTGGATTGATGTGATATCTCCACTGACGTAAGGGATGACGCACAATCCCACTATCCT
TCGCAAGACCCTTCCTCTATATAAGGAAGTTCATTTCATTTGGAGAGGACTCCGGTATTTTTACAACAAT
ACCACAACAAAACAAACAACAAACAACATTACAATTTACTATTCTAGTCGAAATGATGGCTTCTAATTTT
ACTCAATTTGTTCTTGTTGATAATGGTGGTACTGGTGATGTTACTGTTGCTCCTTCTAATTTTGCTAATG
GTGTTGCTGAATGGATTTCTTCTAATTCTAGATCTCAAGCTTATAAGGTTACTTGTTCTGTTAGACAATC
TTCTGCTCAAAATAGAAAGTATACTATTAAGGTTGAAGTTCCTAAGGTTGCTACTCAAACTGTTGGTGGT
GTTGAACTTCCTGTTGCTGCTTGGAGATCTTATCTTAATATGGAACTTACTATTCCTATTTTTGCTACTA
ATTCTGATTGTGAACTTATTGTTAAGGCTATGCAAGGTCTTCTTAAGGATGGTAATCCTATTCCTTCTGC
TATTGCTGCTAATTCTGGTATTTATTCGGACCCAAAAAAGAAGCGTAAGGTCGATCCCAAGAAGAAGAGA
AAGGTAGATCCTAAGAAGAAGAGAAAGGTAGACGCATTGGATGACTTCGACTTAGACATGCTTGGGTCAG
ATGCTTTGGACGACTTTGACCTCGACATGTTGGGTTCTGACGCGCTAGATGACTTCGACTTGGACATGTT
GGGCTCCGACGCTTTGGACGACTTTGATCTGGACATGTTATGAGCTTGGAATGGATCTTCGATCCCGATC
GTTCAAACATTTGGCAATAAAGTTTCTTAAGATTGAATCCTGTTGCCGGTCTTGCGACGATTATCATATA
ATTTCTGTTGAATTACGTTAAGCATGTAATAATTAACATGTAATGCATGACGTTATTTATGAGATGGGTT
TTTATGATTAGAGTCCCGCAATTATACATTTAATACGCGATAGAAAACAAAATATAGCGCGCAAACTAGG
ATAAATTATCGCGCDCGGTGTCATCTATGTTACTAGATCGGGAATTGCCAAGCTAATTCTTGAAGACGAA
AGGGCCTCGTGATACGCCTATTTTTATAGGTTAATGTCATGATAATAATGGTTTCTTAGACGTCAGGTGG
CACTTTTCGGGGAAATGTGCGCGGAACCCCTATTTGTTTATTTTTCTAAATACATTCAAATATGTATCCG
CTCATGAGACAATAACCCTGATAAATGCTTCAATAATGGGACCGACTCGCGCTTGAGACGAAGCTTTGAC
AGGATATATTGGCGGGTAAACCTAAGAGAAAAGAGCGTTTATTAGAATAATCGGATATTTAAAAGGGCGT
GAAAAGGTTTATCCGTTCGTCCATTTGTATGTGCATGCCAACCACAGGGTTCCCCTCGGGATCAAAGTAC
TTTGATCCAACCCCTCCGCTGCTATAGTGCAGTCGGCTTCTGACGTTCAGTGCAGCCGTCATCTGAAAAC
GACATGTCGCACAAGTCCTAAGTTACGCGACAGGCTGCCGCCCTGCCCTTTTCCTGGCGTTTTCTTGTCG
CGTGTTTTAGTCGCATAAAGTAGAATACTTGCGACTAGAACCGGAGACATTACGCCATGAACAAGAGCGC
CGCCGCTGGCCTGCTGGGCTATGCCCGCGTCAGCACCGACGACCAGGACTTGACCAACCAACGGGCCGAA
CTGCACGCGGCCGGCTGCACCAAGCTGTTTTCCGAGAAGATCACCGGCACCAGGCGCGACCGCCCGGAGC
TGGCCAGGATGCTTGACCACCTACGCCCTGGCGACGTTGTGACAGTGACCAGGCTAGACCGCCTGGCCCG
CAGCACCCGCGACCTACTGGACATTGCCGAGCGCATCCAGGAGGCCGGCGCGGGCCTGCGTAGCCTGGCA
GAGCCGTGGGCCGACACCACCACGCCGGCCGGCCGCATGGTGTTGACCGTGTTCGCCGGCATTGCCGAGT
TCGAGCGTTCCCTAATCATCGACCGCACCCGGAGCGGGCGCGAGGCCGCCAAGGCCCGAGGCGTGAAGTT
TGGCCCCCGCCCTACCCTCACCCCGGCACAGATCGCGCACGCCCGCGAGCTGATCGACCAGGAAGGCCGC
ACCGTGAAAGAGGCGGCTGCACTGCTTGGCGTGCATCGCTCGACCCTGTACCGCGCACTTGAGCGCAGCG
AGGAAGTGACGCCCACCGAGGCCAGGCGGCGCGGTGCCTTCCGTGAGGACGCATTGACCGAGGCCGACGC
CCTGGCGGCCGCCGAGAATGAACGCCAAGAGGAACAAGCATGAAACCGCACCAGGACGGCCAGGACGAAC
CGTTTTTCATTACCGAAGAGATCGAGGCGGAGATGATCGCGGCCGGGTACGTGTTCGAGCCGCCCGCGCA
CCTCTCAACCGTGCGGCTGCATGAAATCCTGGCCGGTTTGTCTGATGCCAAGCTGGCGGCCTGGCCGGCC
AGCTTGGCCGCTGAAGAAACCGAGCGCCGCCGTCTAAAAAGGTGATGTGTATTTGAGTAAAACAGCTTGC
GTCATGCGGTCGCTGCGTATATGATCCGATGAGTAAATAAACAAATACGCAAGGGGAACGCATGAAGGTT
ATCGCTGTACTTAACCAGAAAGGCGGGTCAGGCAAGACGACCATCGGAACCCATCTAGCCCGCGCCCTGC
AACTCGCCGGGGCCGATGTTCTGTTAGTCGATTCCGATCCCCAGGGCAGTGCCCGCGATTGGGCGGCCGT
GCGGGAAGATCAACCGCTAACCGTTGTCGGCATCGACCGCCCGACGATTGACCGCGACGTGAAGGCCATC
GGCCGGCGCGACTTCGTAGTGATCGACGGAGCGCCCCAGGCGGCGGACTTGGCTGTGTCCGCGATCAAGG
CAGCCGACTTCGTGCTGATTCCGGTGCAGCCAAGCCCTTACGACATATGGGCCACCGCCGACCTGGTGGA
GCTGGTTAAGCAGCGCATTGAGGTCACGGATGGAAGGCTACAAGCGGCCTTTGTCGTGTCGCGGGCGATC
AAAGGCACGCGCATCGGCGGTGAGGTTGCCGAGGCGCTGGCCGGGTACGAGCTGCCCATTCTTGAGTCCC
GTATCACGCAGCGCGTGAGCTACCCAGGCACTGCCGCCGCCGGCACAACCGTTCTTGAATCAGAACCCGA
GGGCGACGCTGCCCGCGAGGTCCAGGCGCTGGCCGCTGAAATTAAATCAAAACTCATTTGAGTTAATGAG
GTAAAGAGAAAATGAGCAAAAGCACAAACACGCTAAGTGCCGGCCGTCCGAGCGCACGCAGCAGCAAGGC
TGCAACGTTGGCCAGCCTGGCAGACACGCCAGCCATGAAGCGGGTCAACTTTCAGTTGCCGGCGGAGGAT
CACACCAAGCTGAAGATGTACGCGGTACGCCAAGGCAAGACCATTACCGAGCTGCTATCTGAATAGATCG
CGCAGCTACCAGAGTAAATGAGCAAATGAATAAATGAGTAGATGAATTTTAGCGGCTAAAGGAGGCGGCA
TGGAAAATCAAGAACAACCAGGCACCGACGCCGTGGAATGCCCCATGTGTGGAGGAACGGGCGGTTGGCC
AGGCGTAAGCGGCTGGGTTGTCTGCCGGCCCTGCAATGGCACTGGAACCCCCAAGCCCGAGGAATCGGCG
TGACGGTCGCAAACCATCCGGCCCGGTACAAATCGGCGCGGCGCTGGGTGATGACCTGGTGGAGAAGTTG
AAGGCCGCGCAGGCCGCCCAGCGGCAACGCATCGAGGCAGAAGCACGCCCCGGTGAATCGTGGCAAGCGG
CCGCTGATCGAATCCGCAAAGAATCCCGGCAACCGCCGGCAGCCGGTGCGCCGTCGATTAGGAAGCCGCC
CAAGGGCGACGAGCAACCAGATTTTTTCGTTCCGATGCTCTATGACGTGGGCACCCGCGATAGTCGCAGC
ATCATGGACGTGGCCGTTTTCCGTCTGTCGAAGCGTGACCGACGAGCTGGCGAGGTGATCCGCTACGAGC
TTCCAGACGGGCACGTAGAGGTTTCCGCAGGGCCGGCCGGCATGGCCAGTGTGTGGGATTACGACCTGGT
ACTGATGGCGGTTTCCCATCTAACCGAATCCATGAACCGATACCGGGAAGGGAAGGGAGACAAGCCCGGC
CGCGTGTTCCGTCCACACGTTGCGGACGTACTCAAGTTCTGCCGGCGAGCCGATGGCGGAAAGCAGAAAG
ACGACCTGGTAGAAACCTGCATTCGGTTAAACACCACGCACGTTGCCATGCAGCGTACGAAGAAGGCCAA
GAACGGCCGCCTGGTGACGGTATCCGAGGGTGAAGCCTTGATTAGCCGCTACAAGATCGTAAAGAGCGAA
ACCGGGCGGCCGGAGTACATCGAGATCGAGCTAGCTGATTGGATGTACCGCGAGATCACAGAAGGCAAGA
ACCCGGACGTGCTGACGGTTCACCCCGATTACTTTTTGATCGATCCCGGCATCGGCCGTTTTCTCTACCG
CCTGGCACGCCGCGCCGCAGGCAAGGCAGAAGCCAGATGGTTGTTCAAGACGATCTACGAACGCAGTGGC
AGCGCCGGAGAGTTCAAGAAGTTCTGTTTCACCGTGCGCAAGCTGATCGGGTCAAATGACCTGCCGGAGT
ACGATTTGAAGGAGGAGGCGGGGCAGGCTGGCCCGATCCTAGTCATGCGCTACCGCAACCTGATCGAGGG
CGAAGCATCCGCCGGTTCCTAATGTACGGAGCAGATGCTAGGGCAAATTGCCCTAGCAGGGGAAAAAGGT
CGAAAAGGACTCTTTCCTGTGGATAGCACGTACATTGGGAACCCAAAGCCGTACATTGGGAACCGGAACC
CGTACATTGGGAACCCAAAGCCGTACATTGGGAACCGGTCACACATGTAAGTGACTGATATAAAAGAGAA
AAAAGGCGATTTTTCCGCCTAAAACTCTTTAAAACTTATTAAAACTCTTAAAACCCGCCTGGCCTGTGCA
TAACTGTCTGGCCAGCGCACAGCCGAAGAGCTGCAAAAAGCGCCTACCCTTCGGTCGCTGCGCTCCCTAC
GCCCCGCCGCTTCGCGTCGGCCTATCGCGGCCGCTGGCCGCTCAAAAATGGCTGGCCTACGGCCAGGCAA
TCTACCAGGGCGCGGACAAGCCGCGCCGTCGCCACTCGACCGCCGGCGCCCACATCAAGGCACCCTGCCT
CGCGCGTTTCGGTGATGACGGTGAAAACCTCTGACACATGCAGCTCCCGGTGACGGTCACAGCTTGTCTG
TAAGCGGATGCCGGGAGCAGACAAGCCCGTCAGGGCGCGTCAGCGGGTGTTGGCGGGTGTCGGGGCGCAG
CCATGACCCAGTCACGTAGCGATAGCGGAGTGTATACTGGCTTAACTATGCGGCATCAGAGCAGATTGTA
CTGAGAGTGCACCATATGCGGTGTGAAATACCGCACAGATGCGTAAGGAGAAAATACCGCATCAGGCGCT
CTTCCGCTTCCTCGCTCACTGACTCGCTGCGCTCGGTCGTTCGGCTGCGGCGAGCGGTATCAGCTCACTC
AAAGGCGGTAATACGGTTATCCACAGAATCAGGGGATAACGCAGGAAAGAACATGTGAGCAAAAGGCCAG
CAAAAGGCCAGGAACCGTAAAAAGGCCGCGTTGCTGGCGTTTTTCCATAGGCTCCGCCCCCCTGACGAGC
ATCACAAAAATCGACGCTCAAGTCAGAGGTGGCGAAACCCGACAGGACTATAAAGATACCAGGCGTTTCC
CCCTGGAAGCTCCCTCGTGCGCTCTCCTGTTCCGACCCTGCCGCTTACCGGATACCTGTCCGCCTTTCTC
CCTTCGGGAAGCGTGGCGCTTTCTCATAGCTCACGCTGTAGGTATCTCAGTTCGGTGTAGGTCGTTCGCT
CCAAGCTGGGCTGTGTGCACGAACCCCCCGTTCAGCCCGACCGCTGCGCCTTATCCGGTAACTATCGTCT
TGAGTCCAACCCGGTAAGACACGACTTATCGCCACTGGCAGCAGCCACTGGTAACAGGATTAGCAGAGCG
AGGTATGTAGGCGGTGCTACAGAGTTCTTGAAGTGGTGGCCTAACTACGGCTACACTAGAAGGACAGTAT
TTGGTATCTGCGCTCTGCTGAAGCCAGTTACCTTCGGAAAAAGAGTTGGTAGCTCTTGATCCGGCAAACA
AACCACCGCTGGTAGCGGTGGTTTTTTTGTTTGCAAGCAGCAGATTACGCGCAGAAAAAAAGGATCTCAA
GAAGATCCTTTGATCTTTTCTACGGGGTCTGACGCTCAGTGGAACGAAAACTCACGTTAAGGGATTTTGG
TCATGCATTCTAGGTGATTAGAAAAACTCATCGAGCATCAAATGAAACTGCAATTTATTCATATCAGGAT
TATCAATACCATATTTTTGAAAAAGCCGTTTCTGTAATGAAGGAGAAAACTCACCGAGGCAGTTCCATAG
GATGGCAAGATCCTGGTATCGGTCTGCGATTCCGACTCGTCCAACATCAATACAACCTATTAATTTCCCC
TCGTCAAAAATAAGGTTATCAAGTGAGAAATCACCATGAGTGACGACTGAATCCGGTGAGAATGGCAAAA
GTTTATGCATTTCTTTCCAGACTTGTTCAACAGGCCAGCCATTACGCTCGTCATCAAAATCACTCGCATC
AACCAAACCGTTATTCATTCGTGATTGCGCCTGAGCGAGTCGAAATACGCGATCGCTGTTAAAAGGACAA
TTACAAACAGGAATCGAATGCAACCGGCGCAGGAACACTGCCAGCGCATCAACAATATTTTCACCTGAAT
CAGGATATTCTTCTAATACCTGGAATGCTGTTTTCCCTGGGATCGCAGTGGTGAGTAACCATGCATCATC
AGGAGTACGGATAAAATGCTTGATGGTCGGAAGAGGCATAAATTCCGTCAGCCAGTTTAGTCTGACCATC
TCATCTGTAACATCATTGGCAACGCTACCTTTGCCATGTTTCAGAAACAACTCTGGCGCATCGGGCTTCC
CATACAATCGGTAGATTGTCGCACCTGATTGCCCGACATTATCGCGAGCCCATTTATACCCATATAAATC
AGCATCCATGTTGGAATTTAATCGCGGCCTTGAGCAAGACGTTTCCCGTTGAATATGGCTCATAACAGAA
CTTATTATTTCCTTCCTCTTTTCTACAGTATTTAAAGATACCCCAAGAAGCTAATTATAACAAGACGAAC
TCCAATTCACTGTTCCTTGCATTCTAAAACCTTAAATACCAGAAAACAGCTTTTTCAAAGTTGTTTTCAA
AGTTGGCGTATAACATAGTATCGACGGAGCCGATTTTGAAACCGCGGTGATCACAGGCAGCAACGCTCTG
TCATCGTTACAATCAACATGCTACCCTCCGCGAGATCATCCGTGTTTCAAACCCGGCAGCTTAGTTGCCG
TTCTTCCGAATAGCATCGGTAACATGAGCAAAGTCTGCCGCCTTACAACGGCTCTCCCGCTGACGCCGTC
CCGGACTGATGGGCTGCCTGTATCGAGTGGTGATTTTGTGCCGAGCTGCCGGTCGGGGAGCTGTTGGCTG
GCTGGTGGCAGGATATATTGTGGTGTAAACATAACAAGCTTCGTCTCAGTCA
Features (pLannotate 1.2.2; 17 found; start..end, strand, type, name):
    616..960     +  promoter       CaMV 35S promoter: strong constitutive promoter from cauliflower mosaic virus
    913..959     +  promoter       minimal CaMV 35S promoter: minimal 35S promoter from cauliflower mosaic virus
    991..1016    +  misc_feature   TMV Ω (fragment): translational enhancer from the tobacco mosaic virus 5'-leader sequence (Gallie et al., 1988)
   1036..1425    +  CDS            CAPSD_BPMS2: Experimental evidence at protein level: Swiss-Prot protein existence level 1. Acts as a translational repressor of viral replicase synthesis late in infection. This latter function is the result of capsid protein interaction with an RNA hairpin which contains the replicase ribosome-binding site. From Escherichia phage MS2 (Bacteriophage MS2).
   1625..1647    +  CDS            VP160 (fragment): 10 tandem repeats of the minimal activation domain of herpes simplex virus VP16 (Cheng et al., 2013)
   1677..1929    +  terminator     NOS terminator: nopaline synthase terminator and poly(A) signal
   2050..2137    +  promoter       AmpR promoter (fragment): bla
   2167..2191    +  misc_feature   RB T-DNA repeat: right border repeat from nopaline C58 T-DNA
   2531..2932    +  CDS            Y4CG_SINFN (fragment): Protein inferred from homology: Swiss-Prot protein existence level 3. From Sinorhizobium fredii (strain NBRC 101917 / NGR234).
   3492..4121    +  CDS            pVS1 StaA: stability protein from the Pseudomonas plasmid pVS1 (Heeb et al., 2000)
   4554..5622    +  CDS            pVS1 RepA (fragment): replication protein from the Pseudomonas plasmid pVS1 (Heeb et al., 2000)
   5688..5882    +  rep_origin     pVS1 oriV: origin of replication for the Pseudomonas plasmid pVS1 (Heeb et al., 2000)
   6085..6124    +  CDS            rop (fragment): Rop protein, which maintains plasmids at low copy number; rop
   6226..6366    +  misc_feature   bom: basis of mobility region from pBR322
   6552..7140    -  rep_origin     ori: high-copy-number ColE1/pMB1/pBR322/pUC origin of replication
   7228..8043    -  CDS            KanR: aminoglycoside phosphotransferase; aph(3')-Ia; confers resistance to kanamycin in bacteria or G418 (Geneticin®) in eukaryotes
   8476..8500    +  misc_feature   LB T-DNA repeat: left border repeat from nopaline C58 T-DNA
