>Addgene plasmid #160609 | pDGB3 alpha2 P35S:MS2-VP64:Tnos (GB1395) | addgene full sequence | sequence record 322041 | Addgene NGS Result
GGAGACTAGAGCCAAGCTGATCTCCTTTGCCCCGGAGATCACCATGGACGACTTTCTCTATCTCTACGAT
CTAGGAAGAAAGTTCGACGGAGAAGGTGACGATACCATGTTCACCACCGATAATGAGAAGATTAGCCTCT
TCAATTTCAGAAAGAATGCTGACCCACAGATGGTTAGAGAGGCCTACGCGGCAGGTCTGATCAAGACGAT
CTACCCGAGTAATAATCTCCAGGAGATCAAATACCTTCCCAAGAAGGTTAAAGATGCAGTCAAAAGATTC
AGGACTAACTGCATCAAGAACACAGAGAAAGATATATTTCTCAAGATCAGAAGTACTATTCCAGTATGGA
CGATTCAAGGCTTGCTTCATAAACCAAGGCAAGTAATAGAGATTGGAGTCTCTAAGAAAGTAGTTCCTAC
TGAATCAAAGGCCATGGAGTCAAAAATTCAGATCGAGGATCTAACAGAACTCGCCGTGAAGACTGGCGAA
CAGTTCATACAGAGTCTTTTACGACTCAATGACAAGAAGAAAATCTTCGTCAACATGGTGGAGCACGACA
CTCTCGTCTACTCCAAGAATATCAAAGATACAGTCTCAGAAGACCAAAGGGCTATTGAGACTTTTCAACA
AAGGGTAATATCGGGAAACCTCCTCGGATTCCATTGCCCAGCTATCTGTCACTTCATCAAAAGGACAGTA
GAAAAGGAAGGTGGCACCTACAAATGCCATCATTGCGATAAAGGAAAGGCTATCGTTCAAGATGCCCCTG
CCGACAGTGGTCCCAAAGATGGACCCCCACCCACGAGGAGCATCGTGGAAAAAGAAGACGTTCCAACCAC
GTCTTCAAAGCAAGTGGATTGATGTGATATCTCCACTGACGTAAGGGATGACGCACAATCCCACTATCCT
TCGCAAGACCCTTCCTCTATATAAGGAAGTTCATTTCATTTGGAGAGGACTCCGGTATTTTTACAACAAT
TACCACAACAAAACAAACAACAAACAACATTACAATTTACTATTCTAGTCGAAATGATGGCTTCTAATTT
TACTCAATTTGTTCTTGTTGATAATGGTGGTACTGGTGATGTTACTGTTGCTCCTTCTAATTTTGCTAAT
GGTGTTGCTGAATGGATTTCTTCTAATTCTAGATCTCAAGCTTATAAGGTTACTTGTTCTGTTAGACAAT
CTTCTGCTCAAAATAGAAAGTATACTATTAAGGTTGAAGTTCCTAAGGTTGCTACTCAAACTGTTGGTGG
TGTTGAACTTCCTGTTGCTGCTTGGAGATCTTATCTTAATATGGAACTTACTATTCCTATTTTTGCTACT
AATTCTGATTGTGAACTTATTGTTAAGGCTATGCAAGGTCTTCTTAAGGATGGTAATCCTATTCCTTCTG
CTATTGCTGCTAATTCTGGTATTTATTCGGACCCAAAAAAGAAGCGTAAGGTCGATCCCAAGAAGAAGAG
AAAGGTAGATCCTAAGAAGAAGAGAAAGGTAGACGCATTGGATGACTTCGACTTAGACATGCTTGGGTCA
GATGCTTTGGACGACTTTGACCTCGACATGTTGGGTTCTGACGCGCTAGATGACTTCGACTTGGACATGT
TGGGCTCCGACGCTTTGGACGACTTTGATCTGGACATGTTATGAGCTTGGAATGGATCTTCGATCCCGAT
CGTTCAAACATTTGGCAATAAAGTTTCTTAAGATTGAATCCTGTTGCCGGTCTTGCGACGATTATCATAT
AATTTCTGTTGAATTACGTTAAGCATGTAATAATTAACATGTAATGCATGACGTTATTTATGAGATGGGT
TTTTATGATTAGAGTCCCGCAATTATACATTTAATACGCGATAGAAAACAAAATATAGCGCGCAAACTAG
GATAAATTATCGCGCGCGGTGTCATCTATGTTACTAGATCGGGAATTGCCAAGCTAATTCTTGAAGACGA
AAGGGCCTCGTGATACGCCTATTTTTATAGGTTAATGTCATGATAATAATGGTTTCTTAGACGTCAGGTG
GCACTTTTCGGGGAAATGTGCGCGGAACCCCTATTTGTTTATTTTTCTAAATACATTCAAATATGTATCC
GCTCATGAGACAATAACCCTGATAAATGCTTCAATAATGGGACCGACTCGCGCTTGAGACGAAGCTTGAC
AGGATATATTGGCGGGTAAACCTAAGAGAAAAGAGCGTTTATTAGAATAATCGGATATTTAAAAGGGCGT
GAAAAGGTTTATCCGTTCGTCCATTTGTATGTGCATGCCAACCACAGGGTTCCCCTCGGGATCAAAGTAC
TTTGATCCAACCCCTCCGCTGCTATAGTGCAGTCGGCTTCTGACGTTCAGTGCAGCCGTCATCTGAAAAC
GACATGTCGCACAAGTCCTAAGTTACGCGACAGGCTGCCGCCCTGCCCTTTTCCTGGCGTTTTCTTGTCG
CGTGTTTTAGTCGCATAAAGTAGAATACTTGCGACTAGAACCGGAGACATTACGCCATGAACAAGAGCGC
CGCCGCTGGCCTGCTGGGCTATGCCCGCGTCAGCACCGACGACCAGGACTTGACCAACCAACGGGCCGAA
CTGCACGCGGCCGGCTGCACCAAGCTGTTTTCCGAGAAGATCACCGGCACCAGGCGCGACCGCCCGGAGC
TGGCCAGGATGCTTGACCACCTACGCCCTGGCGACGTTGTGACAGTGACCAGGCTAGACCGCCTGGCCCG
CAGCACCCGCGACCTACTGGACATTGCCGAGCGCATCCAGGAGGCCGGCGCGGGCCTGCGTAGCCTGGCA
GAGCCGTGGGCCGACACCACCACGCCGGCCGGCCGCATGGTGTTGACCGTGTTCGCCGGCATTGCCGAGT
TCGAGCGTTCCCTAATCATCGACCGCACCCGGAGCGGGCGCGAGGCCGCCAAGGCCCGAGGCGTGAAGTT
TGGCCCCCGCCCTACCCTCACCCCGGCACAGATCGCGCACGCCCGCGAGCTGATCGACCAGGAAGGCCGC
ACCGTGAAAGAGGCGGCTGCACTGCTTGGCGTGCATCGCTCGACCCTGTACCGCGCACTTGAGCGCAGCG
AGGAAGTGACGCCCACCGAGGCCAGGCGGCGCGGTGCCTTCCGTGAGGACGCATTGACCGAGGCCGACGC
CCTGGCGGCCGCCGAGAATGAACGCCAAGAGGAACAAGCATGAAACCGCACCAGGACGGCCAGGACGAAC
CGTTTTTCATTACCGAAGAGATCGAGGCGGAGATGATCGCGGCCGGGTACGTGTTCGAGCCGCCCGCGCA
CCTCTCAACCGTGCGGCTGCATGAAATCCTGGCCGGTTTGTCTGATGCCAAGCTGGCGGCCTGGCCGGCC
AGCTTGGCCGCTGAAGAAACCGAGCGCCGCCGTCTAAAAAGGTGATGTGTATTTGAGTAAAACAGCTTGC
GTCATGCGGTCGCTGCGTATATGATGCGATGAGTAAATAAACAAATACGCAAGGGGAACGCATGAAGGTT
ATCGCTGTACTTAACCAGAAAGGCGGGTCAGGCAAGACGACCATCGCAACCCATCTAGCCCGCGCCCTGC
AACTCGCCGGGGCCGATGTTCTGTTAGTCGATTCCGATCCCCAGGGCAGTGCCCGCGATTGGGCGGCCGT
GCGGGAAGATCAACCGCTAACCGTTGTCGGCATCGACCGCCCGACGATTGACCGCGACGTGAAGGCCATC
GGCCGGCGCGACTTCGTAGTGATCGACGGAGCGCCCCAGGCGGCGGACTTGGCTGTGTCCGCGATCAAGG
CAGCCGACTTCGTGCTGATTCCGGTGCAGCCAAGCCCTTACGACATATGGGCCACCGCCGACCTGGTGGA
GCTGGTTAAGCAGCGCATTGAGGTCACGGATGGAAGGCTACAAGCGGCCTTTGTCGTGTCGCGGGCGATC
AAAGGCACGCGCATCGGCGGTGAGGTTGCCGAGGCGCTGGCCGGGTACGAGCTGCCCATTCTTGAGTCCC
GTATCACGCAGCGCGTGAGCTACCCAGGCACTGCCGCCGCCGGCACAACCGTTCTTGAATCAGAACCCGA
GGGCGACGCTGCCCGCGAGGTCCAGGCGCTGGCCGCTGAAATTAAATCAAAACTCATTTGAGTTAATGAG
GTAAAGAGAAAATGAGCAAAAGCACAAACACGCTAAGTGCCGGCCGTCCGAGCGCACGCAGCAGCAAGGC
TGCAACGTTGGCCAGCCTGGCAGACACGCCAGCCATGAAGCGGGTCAACTTTCAGTTGCCGGCGGAGGAT
CACACCAAGCTGAAGATGTACGCGGTACGCCAAGGCAAGACCATTACCGAGCTGCTATCTGAATACATCG
CGCAGCTACCAGAGTAAATGAGCAAATGAATAAATGAGTAGATGAATTTTAGCGGCTAAAGGAGGCGGCA
TGGAAAATCAAGAACAACCAGGCACCGACGCCGTGGAATGCCCCATGTGTGGAGGAACGGGCGGTTGGCC
AGGCGTAAGCGGCTGGGTTGCCTGCCGGCCCTGCAATGGCACTGGAACCCCCAAGCCCGAGGAATCGGCG
TGAGCGGTCGCAAACCATCCGGCCCGGTACAAATCGGCGCGGCGCTGGGTGATGACCTGGTGGAGAAGTT
GAAGGCCGCGCAGGCCGCCCAGCGGCAACGCATCGAGGCAGAAGCACGCCCCGGTGAATCGTGGCAAGCG
GCCGCTGATCGAATCCGCAAAGAATCCCGGCAACCGCCGGCAGCCGGTGCGCCGTCGATTAGGAAGCCGC
CCAAGGGCGACGAGCAACCAGATTTTTTCGTTCCGATGCTCTATGACGTGGGCACCCGCGATAGTCGCAG
CATCATGGACGTGGCCGTTTTCCGTCTGTCGAAGCGTGACCGACGAGCTGGCGAGGTGATCCGCTACGAG
CTTCCAGACGGGCACGTAGAGGTTTCCGCAGGGCCGGCCGGCATGGCCAGTGTGTGGGATTACGACCTGG
TACTGATGGCGGTTTCCCATCTAACCGAATCCATGAACCGATACCGGGAAGGGAAGGGAGACAAGCCCGG
CCGCGTGTTCCGTCCACACGTTGCGGACGTACTCAAGTTCTGCCGGCGAGCCGATGGCGGAAAGCAGAAA
GACGACCTGGTAGAAACCTGCATTCGGTTAAACACCACGCACGTTGCCATGCAGCGTACGAAGAAGGCCA
AGAACGGCCGCCTGGTGACGGTATCCGAGGGTGAAGCCTTGATTAGCCGCTACAAGATCGTAAAGAGCGA
AACCGGGCGGCCGGAGTACATCGAGATCGAGCTAGCTGATTGGATGTACCGCGAGATCACAGAAGGCAAG
AACCCGGACGTGCTGACGGTTCACCCCGATTACTTTTTGATCGATCCCGGCATCGGCCGTTTTCTCTACC
GCCTGGCACGCCGCGCCGCAGGCAAGGCAGAAGCCAGATGGTTGTTCAAGACGATCTACGAACGCAGTGG
CAGCGCCGGAGAGTTCAAGAAGTTCTGTTTCACCGTGCGCAAGCTGATCGGGTCAAATGACCTGCCGGAG
TACGATTTGAAGGAGGAGGCGGGGCAGGCTGGCCCGATCCTAGTCATGCGCTACCGCAACCTGATCGAGG
GCGAAGCATCCGCCGGTTCCTAATGTACGGAGCAGATGCTAGGGCAAATTGCCCTAGCAGGGGAAAAAGG
TCGAAAAGGACTCTTTCCTGTGGATAGCACGTACATTGGGAACCCAAAGCCGTACATTGGGAACCGGAAC
CCGTACATTGGGAACCCAAAGCCGTACATTGGGAACCGGTCACACATGTAAGTGACTGATATAAAAGAGA
AAAAAGGCGATTTTTCCGCCTAAAACTCTTTAAAACTTATTAAAACTCTTAAAACCCGCCTGGCCTGTGC
ATAACTGTCTGGCCAGCGCACAGCCGAAGAGCTGCAAAAAGCGCCTACCCTTCGGTCGCTGCGCTCCCTA
CGCCCCGCCGCTTCGCGTCGGCCTATCGCGGCCGCTGGCCGCTCAAAAATGGCTGGCCTACGGCCAGGCA
ATCTACCAGGGCGCGGACAAGCCGCGCCGTCGCCACTCGACCGCCGGCGCCCACATCAAGGCACCCTGCC
TCGCGCGTTTCGGTGATGACGGTGAAAACCTCTGACACATGCAGCTCCCGGTGACGGTCACAGCTTGTCT
GTAAGCGGATGCCGGGAGCAGACAAGCCCGTCAGGGCGCGTCAGCGGGTGTTGGCGGGTGTCGGGGCGCA
GCCATGACCCAGTCACGTAGCGATAGCGGAGTGTATACTGGCTTAACTATGCGGCATCAGAGCAGATTGT
ACTGAGAGTGCACCATATGCGGTGTGAAATACCGCACAGATGCGTAAGGAGAAAATACCGCATCAGGCGC
TCTTCCGCTTCCTCGCTCACTGACTCGCTGCGCTCGGTCGTTCGGCTGCGGCGAGCGGTATCAGCTCACT
CAAAGGCGGTAATACGGTTATCCACAGAATCAGGGGATAACGCAGGAAAGAACATGTGAGCAAAAGGCCA
GCAAAAGGCCAGGAACCGTAAAAAGGCCGCGTTGCTGGCGTTTTTCCATAGGCTCCGCCCCCCTGACGAG
CATCACAAAAATCGACGCTCAAGTCAGAGGTGGCGAAACCCGACAGGACTATAAAGATACCAGGCGTTTC
CCCCTGGAAGCTCCCTCGTGCGCTCTCCTGTTCCGACCCTGCCGCTTACCGGATACCTGTCCGCCTTTCT
CCCTTCGGGAAGCGTGGCGCTTTCTCATAGCTCACGCTGTAGGTATCTCAGTTCGGTGTAGGTCGTTCGC
TCCAAGCTGGGCTGTGTGCACGAACCCCCCGTTCAGCCCGACCGCTGCGCCTTATCCGGTAACTATCGTC
TTGAGTCCAACCCGGTAAGACACGACTTATCGCCACTGGCAGCAGCCACTGGTAACAGGATTAGCAGAGC
GAGGTATGTAGGCGGTGCTACAGAGTTCTTGAAGTGGTGGCCTAACTACGGCTACACTAGAAGGACAGTA
TTTGGTATCTGCGCTCTGCTGAAGCCAGTTACCTTCGGAAAAAGAGTTGGTAGCTCTTGATCCGGCAAAC
AAACCACCGCTGGTAGCGGTGGTTTTTTTGTTTGCAAGCAGCAGATTACGCGCAGAAAAAAAGGATCTCA
AGAAGATCCTTTGATCTTTTCTACGGGGTCTGACGCTCAGTGGAACGAAAACTCACGTTAAGGGATTTTG
GTCATGCATTCTAGGTGATTAGAAAAACTCATCGAGCATCAAATGAAACTGCAATTTATTCATATCAGGA
TTATCAATACCATATTTTTGAAAAAGCCGTTTCTGTAATGAAGGAGAAAACTCACCGAGGCAGTTCCATA
GGATGGCAAGATCCTGGTATCGGTCTGCGATTCCGACTCGTCCAACATCAATACAACCTATTAATTTCCC
CTCGTCAAAAATAAGGTTATCAAGTGAGAAATCACCATGAGTGACGACTGAATCCGGTGAGAATGGCAAA
AGTTTATGCATTTCTTTCCAGACTTGTTCAACAGGCCAGCCATTACGCTCGTCATCAAAATCACTCGCAT
CAACCAAACCGTTATTCATTCGTGATTGCGCCTGAGCGAGTCGAAATACGCGATCGCTGTTAAAAGGACA
ATTACAAACAGGAATCGAATGCAACCGGCGCAGGAACACTGCCAGCGCATCAACAATATTTTCACCTGAA
TCAGGATATTCTTCTAATACCTGGAATGCTGTTTTCCCTGGGATCGCAGTGGTGAGTAACCATGCATCAT
CAGGAGTACGGATAAAATGCTTGATGGTCGGAAGAGGCATAAATTCCGTCAGCCAGTTTAGTCTGACCAT
CTCATCTGTAACATCATTGGCAACGCTACCTTTGCCATGTTTCAGAAACAACTCTGGCGCATCGGGCTTC
CCATACAATCGGTAGATTGTCGCACCTGATTGCCCGACATTATCGCGAGCCCATTTATACCCATATAAAT
CAGCATCCATGTTGGAATTTAATCGCGGCCTTGAGCAAGACGTTTCCCGTTGAATATGGCTCATAACAGA
ACTTATTATTTCCTTCCTCTTTTCTACAGTATTTAAAGATACCCCAAGAAGCTAATTATAACAAGACGAA
CTCCAATTCACTGTTCCTTGCATTCTAAAACCTTAAATACCAGAAAACAGCTTTTTCAAAGTTGTTTTCA
AAGTTGGCGTATAACATAGTATCGACGGAGCCGATTTTGAAACCGCGGTGATCACAGGCAGCAACGCTCT
GTCATCGTTACAATCAACATGCTACCCTCCGCGAGATCATCCGTGTTTCAAACCCGGCAGCTTAGTTGCC
GTTCTTCCGAATAGCATCGGTAACATGAGCAAAGTCTGCCGCCTTACAACGGCTCTCCCGCTGACGCCGT
CCCGGACTGATGGGCTGCCTGTATCGAGTGGTGATTTTGTGCCGAGCTGCCGGTCGGGGAGCTGTTGGCT
GGCTGGTGGCAGGATATATTGTGGTGTAAACATAACAAGCTTCGTCTCAGTCA
Features (pLannotate 1.2.2; 17 found; start..end, strand, type, name):
    616..960     +  promoter       CaMV 35S promoter: strong constitutive promoter from cauliflower mosaic virus
    913..959     +  promoter       minimal CaMV 35S promoter: minimal 35S promoter from cauliflower mosaic virus
    992..1017    +  misc_feature   TMV Ω (fragment): translational enhancer from the tobacco mosaic virus 5'-leader sequence (Gallie et al., 1988)
   1037..1426    +  CDS            CAPSD_BPMS2: Experimental evidence at protein level: Swiss-Prot protein existence level 1. Acts as a translational repressor of viral replicase synthesis late in infection. This latter function is the result of capsid protein interaction with an RNA hairpin which contains the replicase ribosome-binding site. From Escherichia phage MS2 (Bacteriophage MS2).
   1626..1648    +  CDS            VP160 (fragment): 10 tandem repeats of the minimal activation domain of herpes simplex virus VP16 (Cheng et al., 2013)
   1678..1930    +  terminator     NOS terminator: nopaline synthase terminator and poly(A) signal
   2051..2138    +  promoter       AmpR promoter (fragment): bla
   2167..2191    +  misc_feature   RB T-DNA repeat: right border repeat from nopaline C58 T-DNA
   2531..2932    +  CDS            Y4CG_SINFN (fragment): Protein inferred from homology: Swiss-Prot protein existence level 3. From Sinorhizobium fredii (strain NBRC 101917 / NGR234).
   3492..4121    +  CDS            pVS1 StaA: stability protein from the Pseudomonas plasmid pVS1 (Heeb et al., 2000)
   4550..5623    +  CDS            pVS1 RepA: replication protein from the Pseudomonas plasmid pVS1 (Heeb et al., 2000)
   5689..5883    +  rep_origin     pVS1 oriV: origin of replication for the Pseudomonas plasmid pVS1 (Heeb et al., 2000)
   6086..6125    +  CDS            rop (fragment): Rop protein, which maintains plasmids at low copy number; rop
   6227..6367    +  misc_feature   bom: basis of mobility region from pBR322
   6553..7141    -  rep_origin     ori: high-copy-number ColE1/pMB1/pBR322/pUC origin of replication
   7229..8044    -  CDS            KanR: aminoglycoside phosphotransferase; aph(3')-Ia; confers resistance to kanamycin in bacteria or G418 (Geneticin®) in eukaryotes
   8477..8501    +  misc_feature   LB T-DNA repeat: left border repeat from nopaline C58 T-DNA
