[The description below was written by a language model from this plasmid's Addgene catalogue record and pLannotate feature annotations shown in this document.]
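Description:
pDGB3 alpha2 P35S:MS2-VP64:Tnos (GB1395) is a plant expression binary vector of about 8.5 kb, built in the GoldenBraid alpha-level destination backbone pDGB3_alpha2, which derives from pCambia1302. The backbone carries nopaline-type left and right T-DNA border repeats for Agrobacterium-mediated transfer into plant cells. It also has the pVS1 replication module (oriV, RepA and the StaA stability protein) for maintenance in Agrobacterium, and a ColE1/pMB1-type origin with a pBR322 bom site for high-copy propagation in E. coli. Bacterial selection is by kanamycin through an aph(3')-Ia gene located outside the T-DNA. No plant selectable marker is annotated between the borders.

The payload is a single transcriptional unit of roughly 2.1 kb. The constitutive CaMV 35S promoter, followed by a short region annotated as a TMV Ω leader fragment, drives the bacteriophage MS2 coat protein fused at its C-terminus to the VP64 activation domain, and the unit ends with the nopaline synthase terminator. The annotation tool detects the activation domain only as a short match to VP16-repeat sequence. Internal BsaI and BsmBI sites were removed to domesticate the parts. The unit was assembled with BsaI, whose sites were destroyed in the process, and it can be released with BsmBI for combination with other GoldenBraid modules.

MS2 coat protein binds a specific RNA hairpin, so this fusion can recruit VP64 to guide RNAs carrying such aptamers. This fits the associated work on CRISPR/Cas9-based programmable transcriptional activators in plants. The sequenced and depositor records differ by a single nucleotide in length and are otherwise annotated identically.
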