Addgene plasmid #160609: pDGB3 alpha2 P35S:MS2-VP64:Tnos (GB1395)
Purpose: TU for the constitutive expresion of the viral coat protein MS2 fused on C-terminal with the VP64
Depositing lab: Diego Orzaez. Depositing organization: Agencia Estatal Consejo Superior de Investigaciones Científicas, M.P. Publication: Strong gene activation in plants with genome-wide specificity using a new orthogonal CRISPR/Cas9-based programmable transcriptional activator. Selma S, Bernabe-Orts JM, Vazquez-Vilar M, Diego-Martin B, Ajenjo M, Garcia-Carpintero V, Granell A, Orzaez D. Plant Biotechnol J. 2019 Sep;17(9):1703-1705. doi: 10.1111/pbi.13138. Epub 2019 May 23. PubMed 31034138.
Backbone
  Vector backbone: pDGB3_alpha2
  Backbone manufacturer: self-made; derived from pCambia1302 generated at the Cambia Institute
  Vector type: Plant Expression
Growth in bacteria
  Bacterial resistance: Kanamycin, 50 μg/mL
  Growth temperature: 37°C
  Growth strain: DH5alpha
  Copy number: High Copy
Gene/Insert
  Gene/Insert name: P35S:MS2-VP64:Tnos
  Species: Unspecified
  Insert size (bp): 2153
  Mutation: BsaI and BsmBI sites removed
  Promoter: P35S
  Cloning method: Restriction Enzyme; 5′ cloning site BsaI (destroyed during cloning); 3′ cloning site BsaI (destroyed during cloning)
  Sequencing primers: 5′ GGTGGCAGGATATATTGTGG
Terms and licenses: Academic/Nonprofit Terms; Industry Terms: Not Available to Industry
Depositor comments: Compatible with GoldenBraid; insert can be released with BsmBI
How to cite: pDGB3 alpha2 P35S:MS2-VP64:Tnos (GB1395) was a gift from Diego Orzaez (Addgene plasmid # 160609 ; http://n2t.net/addgene:160609 ; RRID:Addgene_160609)
